>Addgene plasmid #12479 | Top7 H1-H2 | addgene full sequence | sequence record 260921 | Addgene NGS Result
GGAATGGTGCATGCAAGGAGATGGCGCCCAACAGTCCCCCGGCCACGGGGCCTGCCACCATACCCACGCC
GAAACAAGCGCTCATGAGCCCGAAGTGGCGAGCCCGATCTTCCCCATCGGTGATGTCGGCGATATAGGCG
CCAGCAACCGCACCTGTGGCGCCGGTGATGCCGGCCACGATGCGTCCGGCGTAGAGGATCGAGATCGATC
TCGATCCCGCGAAATTAATACGACTCACTATAGGGGAATTGTGAGCGGATAACAATTCCCCTCTAGAAAT
AATTTTGTTTAACTTTAAGAAGGAGATATACATATGGAAGGTGCATCGGAATTACAGAAGGTTTTGAACG
AACTGAAAGACTACATCAAAAAACAGGGGGCTAAACGCGTTCGCATCTCGATTACCGCTCGTACGAAAAA
AGAAGCAGAAAAATTTGCCGCGATTTTGATTAAAGTTTTCGCCGAACTGGGTTATAATGGTCTCGAGCAC
CACCACCACCACCACTGAGATCCGGCTGCTAACAAAGCCCGAAAGGAAGCTGAGTTGGCTGCTGCCACCG
CTGAGCAATAACTAGCATAACCCCTTGGGGCCTCTAAACGGGTCTTGAGGGGTTTTTTGCTGAAAGGAGG
AACTATATCCGGATTGGCGAATGGG
[124 nt withheld, positions 656-779]
C
[91 nt withheld, positions 781-871]
A
[49 nt withheld, positions 873-921]
CCTTTGACGTTGGAGTCCACGTTCTTT
[37 nt withheld, positions 949-985]
ACCCTATCTCGGTCTATTCTTTTGATTTATAAGGGATTTTGCCGATTTCGGCCTATTGGTTAAAAAATGA
GCTGATTTAACAAAAATTTAACGCGAATTTTAACAAAATATTAACGCTTACAATTTAGGTGGCACTTTTC
GGGGAAATGTGCGCGGAACCCCTATTTGTTTATTTTTCTAAATACATTCAAATATGTATCCGCTCATGAA
TTAATTCTTAGAAAAACTCATCGAGCATCAAATGAAACTGCAATTTATTCATATCAGGATTATCAATACC
ATATTTTTGAAAAAGCCGTTTCTGTAATGAAGGAGAAAACTCACCGAGGCAGTTCCATAGGATGGCAAGA
TCCTGGTATCGGTCTGCGATTCCGACTCGTCCAACATCAATACAACCTATTAATTTCCCCTCGTCAAAAA
TAAGGTTATCAAGTGAGAAATCACCATGAGTGACGACTGAATCCGGTGAGAATGGCAAAAGTTTATGCAT
TTCTTTCCAGACTTGTTCAACAGGCCAGCCATTACGCTCGTCATCAAAATCACTCGCATCAACCAAACCG
TTATTCATTCGTGATTGCGCCTGAGCGAGACGAAATACGCGATCGCTGTTAAAAGGACAATTACAAACAG
GAATCGAATGCAACCGGCGCAGGAACACTGCCAGCGCATCAACAATATTTTCACCTGAATCAGGATATTC
TTCTAATACCTGGAATGCTGTTTTCCCGGGGATCGCAGTGGTGAGTAACCATGCATCATCAGGAGTACGG
ATAAAATGCTTGATGGTCGGAAGAGGCATAAATTCCGTCAGCCAGTTTAGTCTGACCATCTCATCTGTAA
CATCATTGGCAACGCTACCTTTGCCATGTTTCAGAAACAACTCTGGCGCATCGGGCTTCCCATACAATCG
ATAGATTGTCGCACCTGATTGCCCGACATTATCGCGAGCCCATTTATACCCATATAAATCAGCATCCATG
TTGGAATTTAATCGCGGCCTAGAGCAAGACGTTTCCCGTTGAATATGGCTCATAACACCCCTTGTATTAC
TGTTTATGTAAGCAGACAGTTTTATTGTTCATGACCAAAATCCCTTAACGTGAGTTTTCGTTCCACTGAG
CGTCAGACCCCGTAGAAAAGATCAAAGGATCTTCTTGAGATCCTTTTTTTCTGCGCGTAATCTGCTGCTT
GCAAACAAAAAAACCACCGCTACCAGCGGTGGTTTGTTTGCCGGATCAAGAGCTACCAACTCTTTTTCCG
AAGGTAACTGGCTTCAGCAGAGCGCAGATACCAAATACTGTCCTTCTAGTGTAGCCGTAGTTAGGCCACC
ACTTCAAGAACTCTGTAGCACCGCCTACATACCTCGCTCTGCTAATCCTGTTACCAGTGGCTGCTGCCAG
TGGCGATAAGTCGTGTCTTACCGGGTTGGACTCAAGACGATAGTTACCGGATAAGGCGCAGCGGTCGGGC
TGAACGGGGGGTTCGTGCACACAGCCCAGCTTGGAGCGAACGACCTACACCGAACTGAGATACCTACAGC
GTGAGCTATGAGAAAGCGCCACGCTTCCCGAAGGGAGAAAGGCGGACAGGTATCCGGTAAGCGGCAGGGT
CGGAACAGGAGAGCGCACGAGGGAGCTTCCAGGGGGAAACGCCTGGTATCTTTATAGTCCTGTCGGGTTT
CGCCACCTCTGACTTGAGCGTCGATTTTTGTGATGCTCGTCAGGGGGGCGGAGCCTATGGAAAAACGCCA
GCAACGCGGCCTTTTTACGGTTCCTGGCCTTTTGCTGGCCTTTTGCTCACATGTTCTTTCCTGCGTTATC
CCCTGATTCTGTGGATAACCGTATTACCGCCTTTGAGTGAGCTGATACCGCTCGCCGCAGCCGAACGACC
GAGCGCAGCGAGTCAGTGAGCGAGGAAGCGGAAGAGCGCCTGATGCGGTATTTTCTCCTTACGCATCTGT
GCGGTATTTCACACCGCAATGGTGCACTCTCAGTACAATCTGCTCTGATGCCGCATAGTTAAGCCAGTAT
ACACTCCGCTATCGCTACGTGACTGGGTCATGGCTGCGCCCCGACACCCGCCAACACCCGCTGACGCGCC
CTGACGGGCTTGTCTGCTCCCGGCATCCGCTTACAGACAAGCTGTGACCGTCTCCGGGAGCTGCATGTGT
CAGAGGTTTTCACCGTCATCACCGAAACGCGCGAGGCAGCTGCGGTAAAGCTCATCAGCGTGGTCGTGAA
GCGATTCACAGATGTCTGCCTGTTCATCCGCGTCCAGCTCGTTGAGTTTCTCCAGAAGCGTTAATGTCTG
GCTTCTGATAAAGCGGGCCATGTTAAGGGCGGTTTTTTCCTGTTTGGTCACTGATGCCTCCGTGTAAGGG
GGATTTCTGTTCATGGGGGTAATGATACCGATGAAACGAGAGAGGATGCTCACGATACGGGTTACTGATG
ATGAACATGCCCGGTTACTGGAACGTTGTGAGGGTAAACAACTGGCGGTATGGATGCGGCGGGACCAGAG
AAAAATCACTCAGGGTCAATGCCAGCGCTTCGTTAATACAGATGTAGGTGTTCCACAGGGTAGCCAGCAG
CATCCTGCGATGCAGATCCGGAACATAATGGTGCAGGGCGCTGACTTCCGCGTTTCCAGACTTTACGAAA
CACGGAAACCGAAGACCATTCATGTTGTTGCTCAGGTCGCAGACGTTTTGCAGCAGCAGTCGCTTCACGT
TCGCTCGCGTATCGGTGATTCATTCTGCTAACCAGTAAGGCAACCCCGCCAGCCTAGCCGGGTCCTCAAC
GACAGGAGCACGATCATGCGCACCCGTGGGGCCGCCATGCCGGCGATAATGGCCTGCTTCTCGCCGAAAC
GTTTGGTGGCGGGACCAGTGACGAAGGCTTGAGCGAGGGCGTGCAAGATTCCGAATACCGCAAGCGACAG
GCCGATCATCGTCGCGCTCCAGCGAAAGCGGTCCTCGCCGAAAATGACCCAGAGCGCTGCCGGCACCTGT
CCTACGAGTTGCATGATAAAGAAGACAGTCATAAGTGCGGCGACGATAGTCATGCCCCGCGCCCACCGGA
AGGAGCTGACTGGGTTGAAGGCTCTCAAGGGCATCGGTCGAGATCCCGGTGCCTAATGAGTGAGCTAACT
TACATTAATTGCGTTGCGCTCACTGCCCGCTTTCCAGTCGGGAAACCTGTCGTGCCAGCTGCATTAATGA
ATCGGCCAACGCGCGGGGAGAGGCGGTTTGCGTATTGGGCGCCAGGGTGGTTTTTCTTTTCACCAGTGAG
ACGGGCAACAGCTGATTGCCCTTCACCGCCTGGCCCTGAGAGAGTTGCAGCAAGCGGTCCACGCTGGTTT
GCCCCAGCAGGCGAAAATCCTGTTTGATGGTGGTTAACGGCGGGATATAACATGAGCTGTCTTCGGTATC
GTCGTATCCCACTACCGAGATGTCCGCACCAACGCGCAGCCCGGACTCGGTAATGGCGCGCATTGCGCCC
AGCGCCATCTGATCGTTGGCAACCAGCATCGCAGTGGGAACGATGCCCTCATTCAGCATTTGCATGGTTT
GTTGAAAACCGGACATGGCACTCCAGTCGCCTTCCCGTTCCGCTATCGGCTGAATTTGATTGCGAGTGAG
ATATTTATGCCAGCCAGCCAGACGCAGACGCGCCGAGACAGAACTTAATGGGCCCGCTAACAGCGCGATT
TGCTGGTGACCCAATGCGACCAGATGCTCCACGCCCAGTCGCGTACCGTCTTCATGGGAGAAAATAATAC
TGTTGATGGGTGTCTGGTCAGAGACATCAAGAAATAACGCCGGAACATTAGTGCAGGCAGCTTCCACAGC
AATGGCATCCTGGTCATCCAGCGGATAGTTAATGATCAGCCCACTGACGCGTTGCGCGAGAAGATTGTGC
ACCGCCGCTTTACAGGCTTCGACGCCGCTTCGTTCTACCATCGACACCACCACGCTGGCACCCAGTTGAT
CGGCGCGAGATTTAATCGCCGCGACAATTTGCGACGGCGCGTGCAGGGCCAGACTGGAGGTGGCAACGCC
AATCAGCAACGACTGTTTGCCCGCCAGTTGTTGTGCCACGCGGTTGGGAATGTAATTCAGCTCCGCCATC
GCCGCTTCCACTTTTTCCCGCGTTTTCGCAGAAACGTGGCTGGCCTGGTTCACCACGCGGGAAACGGTCT
GATAAGAGACACCGGCATACTCTGCGACATCGTATAACGTTACTGGTTTCACATTCACCACCCTGAATTG
ACTCTCTTCCGGGCGCTATCATGCCATACCGCGAAAGGTTTTGCGCCATTCGATGGTGTCCGGGATCTCG
ACGCTCTCCCTTATGCGACTCCTGCATTAGGAAGCAGCCCAGTAGTAGGTTGAGGCCGTTGAGCACCGCC
GCCGCAA
Features (pLannotate 1.2.2; 18 found; start..end, strand, type, name):
    226..244     +  promoter       T7 promoter: promoter for bacteriophage T7 RNA polymerase
    245..269     +  protein_bind   lac operator: The lac repressor binds to the lac operator to inhibit transcription in E. coli. This inhibition can be relieved by adding lactose or isopropyl-β-D-thiogalactopyranoside (IPTG). lac repressor encoded by lacI
    284..306     +  RBS            RBS: efficient ribosome binding site from bacteriophage T7 gene 10 (Olins and Rangwala, 1989)
    488..505     +  CDS            9xHis (fragment): 9xHis affinity tag
    515..564     +  CDS            SET1 (fragment): solubility-enhancement tag derived from T7 phage gene 10B
    572..619     +  terminator     T7 terminator: transcription terminator for bacteriophage T7 RNA polymerase
    656..1084    +  rep_origin     f1 ori (sequence partly withheld): f1 bacteriophage origin of replication; arrow indicates direction of (+) strand synthesis
   1137..1194    +  promoter       AmpR promoter (fragment): bla
   1203..2018    -  CDS            KanR: aminoglycoside phosphotransferase; aph(3')-Ia; confers resistance to kanamycin in bacteria or G418 (Geneticin®) in eukaryotes
   2140..2728    +  rep_origin     ori: high-copy-number ColE1/pMB1/pBR322/pUC origin of replication
   2914..3053    -  misc_feature   bom: basis of mobility region from pBR322
   3155..3346    -  CDS            rop: Rop protein, which maintains plasmids at low copy number; rop
   3363..3743    +  CDS            YPB1_ECOLX: Protein predicted: Swiss-Prot protein existence level 4. From Escherichia coli.
   3815..4106    -  CDS            TcR (fragment): tetracycline efflux protein; tet; confers resistance to tetracycline
   4121..4142    -  protein_bind   CAP binding site: CAP binding activates transcription in the presence of cAMP. E. coli catabolite activator protein
   4155..5237    -  CDS            lacI: lac repressor; lacI; The lac repressor binds to the lac operator to inhibit transcription in E. coli. This inhibition can be relieved by adding lactose or isopropyl-β-D-thiogalactopyranoside (IPTG).
   5238..5315    -  promoter       lacI promoter: lacI
   5323..200     -  CDS            TcR (fragment) (across the origin): tetracycline efflux protein; tet; confers resistance to tetracycline
