[The description below was written by a language model from this plasmid's Addgene catalogue record and pLannotate feature annotations shown in this document.]
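Description:
Top7 H1-H2 is a bacterial expression plasmid built on the pET29b(+) backbone, carrying a short (about 195 bp) insert that encodes an "H1-H2" variant of Top7. The record gives no further definition of the H1-H2 designation, and the insert itself is not annotated in the feature table. It presumably occupies the unannotated stretch between the ribosome binding site and the downstream His-tag sequence. The sequenced plasmid is 5,402 nt.

Expression follows the standard pET arrangement: a T7 promoter followed directly by a lac operator, then the efficient T7 gene 10 ribosome binding site, with a T7 terminator downstream. The plasmid-borne lacI gene, under its own promoter, supplies lac repressor to hold the promoter off until induction with IPTG. Transcription requires T7 RNA polymerase, so protein production calls for a DE3 lysogen host, while a cloning strain serves for propagation. The catalogue lists a 6xHis tag at the N terminus of the insert, but the only histidine tag detected by the annotation sits near the end of the expression region, just upstream of the terminator, where the pET29 vector-encoded C-terminal His tag normally lies. The tag position should therefore be checked against the sequence.

Selection is by kanamycin through the aph(3')-Ia gene. Replication uses a pBR322/ColE1-type origin accompanied by bom and rop, elements usually associated with moderate copy number, although the catalogue lists the plasmid as high copy. An f1 origin is also present for single-stranded DNA production. The tetracycline resistance fragments and the small predicted ORF are backbone remnants. The construct is suited to inducible production and nickel-affinity purification of this small Top7 variant.
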