Addgene plasmid #12479: Top7 H1-H2
Depositing lab: David Baker. Depositing organization: University of Washington.
Backbone
  Vector backbone: pet29 b(+)
  Backbone size w/o insert (bp): 5371
  Vector type: Bacterial Expression
Growth in bacteria
  Bacterial resistance: Kanamycin, 50 μg/mL
  Growth temperature: 37°C
  Growth strain: DH5alpha
  Growth instructions: Plasmids are provided in DH5 alpha, but for protein expression, BL21(DE3)pLysS is recommended.
  Copy number: High Copy
Gene/Insert
  Gene/Insert name: Top7 H1-H2
  Insert size (bp): 195
  Mutation: H1-H2
  Tag / fusion protein: 6xHis (N terminal on insert)
  Cloning method: Restriction Enzyme
  Sequencing primers: 5′ T7
Terms and licenses: Academic/Nonprofit Terms; Industry Terms: Not Available to Industry
How to cite: Top7 H1-H2 was a gift from David Baker (Addgene plasmid # 12479 ; http://n2t.net/addgene:12479 ; RRID:Addgene_12479)
