>Addgene plasmid #12479 | Top7 H1-H2 | depositor partial sequence | sequence record 7321 | Author sequence
ATGGAAGGTGCATCGGAATTACAGAAGGTTTTGAACGAACTGAAAGACTACATCAAAAAACAGGGGGCTA
AACGCGTTCGCATCTCGATTACCGCTCGTACGAAAAAAGAAGCAGAAAAATTTGCCGCGATTTTGATTAA
AGTTTTCGCCGAACTGGGTTATAATGGTCTCGAGCACCACCACCACCACCACTGA
